>Addgene plasmid #153556 | pcDNA3.3-3XFLAG-AGO1 | addgene full sequence | sequence record 367583 | Addgene NGS Result
GTTAGGCGTTTTGCGCTGCTTCGCGATGTACGGGCCAGATATACGCGTTGACATTGATTATTGACTAGTT
ATTAATAGTAATCAATTACGGGGTCATTAGTTCATAGCCCATATATGGAGTTCCGCGTTACATAACTTAC
GGTAAATGGCCCGCCTGGCTGACCGCCCAACGACCCCCGCCCATTGACGTCAATAATGACGTATGTTCCC
ATAGTAACGCCAATAGGGACTTTCCATTGACGTCAATGGGTGGAGTATTTACGGTAAACTGCCCACTTGG
CAGTACATCAAGTGTATCATATGCCAAGTACGCCCCCTATTGACGTCAATGACGGTAAATGGCCCGCCTG
GCATTATGCCCAGTACATGACCTTATGGGACTTTCCTACTTGGCAGTACATCTACGTATTAGTCATCGCT
ATTACCATGGTGATGCGGTTTTGGCAGTACATCAATGGGCGTGGATAGCGGTTTGACTCACGGGGATTTC
CAAGTCTCCACCCCATTGACGTCAATGGGAGTTTGTTTTGGCACCAAAATCAACGGGACTTTCCAAAATG
TCGTAACAACTCCGCCCCATTGACGCAAATGGGCGGTAGGCGTGTACGGTGGGAGGTCTATATAAGCAGA
GCTCGTTTAGTGAACCGTCAGATCGCCTGGAGACGCCATCCACGCTGTTTTGACCTCCATAGAAGACACC
GGGACCGATCCAGCCTCCGGACTCTAGAGGATCGAACCCTTGCCACCATGGACTACAAAGACCATGACGG
TGATTATAAAGATCATGATATCGATTACAAGGATGACGATGACAAGCTTGGTGGTTCTGAAGCGGGACCC
TCGGGAGCAGCTGCGGGCGCTTACCTGCCCCCCCTGCAGCAGGTGTTCCAGGCACCTCGCCGGCCTGGCA
TTGGCACTGTGGGGAAACCAATCAAGCTCCTGGCCAATTACTTTGAGGTGGACATCCCTAAGATCGACGT
GTACCACTACGAGGTGGACATCAAGCCGGATAAGTGTCCCCGTAGAGTCAACCGGGAAGTGGTGGAATAC
ATGGTCCAGCATTTCAAGCCTCAGATCTTTGGTGATCGCAAGCCTGTGTATGATGGAAAGAAGAACATTT
ACACTGTCACAGCACTGCCCATTGGCAACGAACGGGTCGACTTTGAGGTGACAATCCCTGGGGAAGGGAA
GGATCGAATCTTTAAGGTCTCCATCAAGTGGCTAGCCATTGTGAGCTGGCGAATGCTGCATGAGGCCCTG
GTCAGCGGCCAGATCCCTGTTCCCTTGGAGTCTGTGCAAGCCCTGGATGTGGCCATGAGGCACCTGGCAT
CCATGAGGTACACCCCTGTGGGCCGCTCCTTCTTCTCACCGCCTGAGGGCTACTACCACCCGCTGGGGGG
TGGGCGCGAGGTCTGGTTCGGCTTTCACCAGTCTGTGCGCCCTGCCATGTGGAAGATGATGCTCAACATT
GATGTCTCAGCCACTGCCTTTTATAAGGCACAGCCAGTGATTGAGTTCATGTGTGAGGTGCTGGACATCA
GGAACATAGATGAGCAGCCCAAGCCCCTCACGGACTCTCAGCGCGTTCGCTTCACCAAGGAGATCAAGGG
CCTGAAGGTGGAAGTCACCCACTGTGGACAGATGAAGAGGAAGTACCGCGTGTGTAATGTTACCCGTCGC
CCTGCTAGCCATCAGACATTCCCCTTACAGCTGGAGAGTGGACAGACTGTGGAGTGCACAGTGGCACAGT
ATTTCAAGCAGAAATATAACCTTCAGCTCAAGTATCCCCATCTGCCCTGCCTACAAGTTGGCCAGGAACA
AAAGCATACCTACCTTCCCCTAGAGGTCTGTAACATTGTGGCTGGGCAGCGCTGTATTAAAAAGCTGACC
GACAACCAGACCTCGACCATGATAAAGGCCACAGCTAGATCCGCTCCAGACAGACAGGAGGAGATCAGTC
GCCTGATGAAGAATGCCAGCTACAACTTAGATCCCTACATCCAGGAATTTGGGATCAAAGTGAAGGATGA
CATGACGGAGGTGACAGGGCGAGTGCTGCCGGCGCCCATCTTGCAGTACGGCGGCCGGAACCGGGCCATT
GCCACACCCAATCAGGGTGTCTGGGACATGCGGGGGAAACAGTTCTACAATGGGATTGAGATCAAAGTCT
GGGCCATCGCCTGCTTCGCACCCCAAAAACAGTGTCGAGAAGAGGTGCTCAAGAACTTCACAGACCAGCT
GCGGAAGATTTCCAAGGATGCGGGGATGCCTATCCAGGGTCAACCTTGTTTCTGCAAATATGCACAGGGG
GCAGACAGCGTGGAGCCTATGTTCCGGCATCTCAAGAACACCTACTCAGGGCTGCAGCTCATTATTGTCA
TCCTGCCAGGGAAGACGCCGGTGTATGCTGAGGTGAAACGTGTCGGAGATACACTCTTGGGAATGGCTAC
GCAGTGTGTGCAGGTGAAGAACGTGGTCAAGACCTCACCTCAGACTCTGTCCAACCTCTGCCTCAAGATC
AATGTCAAACTTGGTGGCATTAACAACATCCTAGTCCCACACCAGCGCTCTGCCGTTTTTCAACAGCCAG
TGATATTCCTGGGAGCAGATGTTACACACCCCCCAGCAGGGGATGGGAAAAAACCTTCTATCACAGCAGT
GGTAGGCAGTATGGATGCCCACCCCAGCCGATACTGTGCTACTGTGCGGGTACAGCGACCACGGCAAGAG
ATCATTGAAGACTTGTCCTACATGGTGCGTGAGCTCCTCATCCAATTCTACAAGTCCACCCGTTTCAAGC
CTACCCGCATCATCTTCTACCGAGATGGGGTGCCTGAAGGCCAGCTACCCCAGATACTCCACTATGAGCT
ACTGGCCATTCGTGATGCCTGCATCAAACTGGAAAAGGACTACCAGCCTGGGATCACTTATATTGTGGTG
CAGAAACGCCATCACACCCGCCTTTTCTGTGCTGACAAGAATGAGCGAATTGGGAAGAGTGGTAACATCC
CAGCTGGGACCACAGTGGACACCAACATCACCCACCCATTTGAGTTTGACTTCTATCTGTGCAGCCACGC
AGGCATCCAGGGCACCAGCCGACCATCCCATTACTATGTTCTTTGGGATGACAACCGTTTCACAGCAGAT
GAGCTCCAGATCCTGACGTACCAGCTGTGCCACACTTACGTACGATGCACACGCTCTGTCTCTATCCCAG
CACCTGCCTACTATGCCCGCCTGGTGGCTTTCCGGGCACGATACCACCTGGTGGACAAGGAGCATGACAG
TGGAGAGGGGAGCCACATATCGGGGCAGAGCAATGGGCGGGACCCCCAGGCCCTGGCCAAAGCCGTGCAG
GTTCACCAGGATACTCTGCGCACCATGTACTTCGCTTGAAAGGGTTCGATCCCTACCGGTTAGTAATGAG
TTTAAACGGGGGAGGCTAACTGAAACACGGAAGGAGACAATACCGGAAGGAACCCGCGCTATGACGGCAA
TAAAAAGACAGAATAAAACGCACGGGTGTTGGGTCGTTTGTTCATAAACGCGGGGTTCGGTCCCAGGGCT
GGCACTCTGTCGATACCCCACCGAGACCCCATTGGGGCCAATACGCCCGCGTTTCTTCCTTTTCCCCACC
CCACCCCCCAAGTTCGGGTGAAGGCCCAGGGCTCGCAGCCAACGTCGGGGCGGCAGGCCCTGCCATAGCA
GATCTGCGCAGCTGGGGCTCTAGGGGGTATCCCC
[124 nt withheld, positions 3745-3868]
C
[91 nt withheld, positions 3870-3960]
A
[49 nt withheld, positions 3962-4010]
CCTTTGACGTTGGAGTCCACGTTCTTT
[37 nt withheld, positions 4038-4074]
ACCCTATCTCGGTCTATTCTTTTGATTTATAAGGGATTTTGCCGATTTCGGCCTATTGGTTAAAAAATGA
GCTGATTTAACAAAAATTTAACGCGAATTAATTCTGTGGAATGTGTGTCAGTTAGGGTGTGGAAAGTCCC
CAGGCTCCCCAGCAGGCAGAAGTATGCAAAGCATGCATCTCAATTAGTCAGCAACCAGGTGTGGAAAGTC
CCCAGGCTCCCCAGCAGGCAGAAGTATGCAAAGCATGCATCTCAATTAGTCAGCAACCATAGTCCCGCCC
CTAACTCCGCCCATCCCGCCCCTAACTCCGCCCAGTTCCGCCCATTCTCCGCCCCATGGCTGACTAATTT
TTTTTATTTATGCAGAGGCCGAGGCCGCCTCTGCCTCTGAGCTATTCCAGAAGTAGTGAGGAGGCTTTTT
TGGAGGCCTAGGCTTTTGCAAAAAGCTCCCGGGAGCTTGTATATCCATTTTCGGATCTGATCAAGAGACA
GGATGAGGATCGTTTCGCATGATTGAACAAGATGGATTGCACGCAGGTTCTCCGGCCGCTTGGGTGGAGA
GGCTATTCGGCTATGACTGGGCACAACAGACAATCGGCTGCTCTGATGCCGCCGTGTTCCGGCTGTCAGC
GCAGGGGCGCCCGGTTCTTTTTGTCAAGACCGACCTGTCCGGTGCCCTGAATGAACTGCAGGACGAGGCA
GCGCGGCTATCGTGGCTGGCCACGACGGGCGTTCCTTGCGCAGCTGTGCTCGACGTTGTCACTGAAGCGG
GAAGGGACTGGCTGCTATTGGGCGAAGTGCCGGGGCAGGATCTCCTGTCATCTCACCTTGCTCCTGCCGA
GAAAGTATCCATCATGGCTGATGCAATGCGGCGGCTGCATACGCTTGATCCGGCTACCTGCCCATTCGAC
CACCAAGCGAAACATCGCATCGAGCGAGCACGTACTCGGATGGAAGCCGGTCTTGTCGATCAGGATGATC
TGGACGAAGAGCATCAGGGGCTCGCGCCAGCCGAACTGTTCGCCAGGCTCAAGGCGCGCATGCCCGACGG
CGAGGATCTCGTCGTGACCCATGGCGATGCCTGCTTGCCGAATATCATGGTGGAAAATGGCCGCTTTTCT
GGATTCATCGACTGTGGCCGGCTGGGTGTGGCGGACCGCTATCAGGACATAGCGTTGGCTACCCGTGATA
TTGCTGAAGAGCTTGGCGGCGAATGGGCTGACCGCTTCCTCGTGCTTTACGGTATCGCCGCTCCCGATTC
GCAGCGCATCGCCTTCTATCGCCTTCTTGACGAGTTCTTCTGAGCGGGACTCTGGGGTTCGCGAAATGAC
CGACCAAGCGACGCCCAACCTGCCATCACGAGATTTCGATTCCACCGCCGCCTTCTATGAAAGGTTGGGC
TTCGGAATCGTTTTCCGGGACGCCGGCTGGATGATCCTCCAGCGCGGGGATCTCATGCTGGAGTTCTTCG
CCCACCCCAACTTGTTTATTGCAGCTTATAATGGTTACAAATAAAGCAATAGCATCACAAATTTCACAAA
TAAAGCATTTTTTTCACTGCATTCTAGTTGTGGTTTGTCCAAACTCATCAATGTATCTTATCATGTCTGT
ATACCGTCGACCTCTAGCTAGAGCTTGGCGTAATCATGGTCATAGCTGTTTCCTGTGTGAAATTGTTATC
CGCTCACAATTCCACACAACATACGAGCCGGAAGCATAAAGTGTAAAGCCTGGGGTGCCTAATGAGTGAG
CTAACTCACATTAATTGCGTTGCGCTCACTGCCCGCTTTCCAGTCGGGAAACCTGTCGTGCCAGCTGCAT
TAATGAATCGGCCAACGCGCGGGGAGAGGCGGTTTGCGTATTGGGCGCTCTTCCGCTTCCTCGCTCACTG
ACTCGCTGCGCTCGGTCGTTCGGCTGCGGCGAGCGGTATCAGCTCACTCAAAGGCGGTAATACGGTTATC
CACAGAATCAGGGGATAACGCAGGAAAGAACATGTGAGCAAAAGGCCAGCAAAAGGCCAGGAACCGTAAA
AAGGCCGCGTTGCTGGCGTTTTTCCATAGGCTCCGCCCCCCTGACGAGCATCACAAAAATCGACGCTCAA
GTCAGAGGTGGCGAAACCCGACAGGACTATAAAGATACCAGGCGTTTCCCCCTGGAAGCTCCCTCGTGCG
CTCTCCTGTTCCGACCCTGCCGCTTACCGGATACCTGTCCGCCTTTCTCCCTTCGGGAAGCGTGGCGCTT
TCTCATAGCTCACGCTGTAGGTATCTCAGTTCGGTGTAGGTCGTTCGCTCCAAGCTGGGCTGTGTGCACG
AACCCCCCGTTCAGCCCGACCGCTGCGCCTTATCCGGTAACTATCGTCTTGAGTCCAACCCGGTAAGACA
CGACTTATCGCCACTGGCAGCAGCCACTGGTAACAGGATTAGCAGAGCGAGGTATGTAGGCGGTGCTACA
GAGTTCTTGAAGTGGTGGCCTAACTACGGCTACACTAGAAGAACAGTATTTGGTATCTGCGCTCTGCTGA
AGCCAGTTACCTTCGGAAAAAGAGTTGGTAGCTCTTGATCCGGCAAACAAACCACCGCTGGTAGCGGTGG
TTTTTTTGTTTGCAAGCAGCAGATTACGCGCAGAAAAAAAGGATCTCAAGAAGATCCTTTGATCTTTTCT
ACGGGGTCTGACGCTCAGTGGAACGAAAACTCACGTTAAGGGATTTTGGTCATGAGATTATCAAAAAGGA
TCTTCACCTAGATCCTTTTAAATTAAAAATGAAGTTTTAAATCAATCTAAAGTATATATGAGTAAACTTG
GTCTGACAGTTACCAATGCTTAATCAGTGAGGCACCTATCTCAGCGATCTGTCTATTTCGTTCATCCATA
GTTGCCTGACTCCCCGTCGTGTAGATAACTACGATACGGGAGGGCTTACCATCTGGCCCCAGTGCTGCAA
TGATACCGCGAGACCCACGCTCACCGGCTCCAGATTTATCAGCAATAAACCAGCCAGCCGGAAGGGCCGA
GCGCAGAAGTGGTCCTGCAACTTTATCCGCCTCCATCCAGTCTATTAATTGTTGCCGGGAAGCTAGAGTA
AGTAGTTCGCCAGTTAATAGTTTGCGCAACGTTGTTGCCATTGCTACAGGCATCGTGGTGTCACGCTCGT
CGTTTGGTATGGCTTCATTCAGCTCCGGTTCCCAACGATCAAGGCGAGTTACATGATCCCCCATGTTGTG
CAAAAAAGCGGTTAGCTCCTTCGGTCCTCCGATCGTTGTCAGAAGTAAGTTGGCCGCAGTGTTATCACTC
ATGGTTATGGCAGCACTGCATAATTCTCTTACTGTCATGCCATCCGTAAGATGCTTTTCTGTGACTGGTG
AGTACTCAACCAAGTCATTCTGAGAATAGTGTATGCGGCGACCGAGTTGCTCTTGCCCGGCGTCAATACG
GGATAATACCGCGCCACATAGCAGAACTTTAAAAGTGCTCATCATTGGAAAACGTTCTTCGGGGCGAAAA
CTCTCAAGGATCTTACCGCTGTTGAGATCCAGTTCGATGTAACCCACTCGTGCACCCAACTGATCTTCAG
CATCTTTTACTTTCACCAGCGTTTCTGGGTGAGCAAAAACAGGAAGGCAAAATGCCGCAAAAAAGGGAAT
AAGGGCGACACGGAAATGTTGAATACTCATACTCTTCCTTTTTCAATATTATTGAAGCATTTATCAGGGT
TATTGTCTCATGAGCGGATACATATTTGAATGTATTTAGAAAAATAAACAAATAGGGGTTCCGCGCACAT
TTCCCCGAAAAGTGCCACCTGACGTCGACGGATCGGGAGATCTCCCGATCCCCTATGGTGCACTCTCAGT
ACAATCTGCTCTGATGCCGCATAGTTAAGCCAGTATCTGCTCCCTGCTTGTGTGTTGGAGGTCGCTGAGT
AGTGCGCGAGCAAAATTTAAGCTACAACAAGGCAAGGCTTGACCGACAATTGCATGAAGAATCTGCTTAG
G
Features (pLannotate 1.2.2; 19 found; start..end, strand, type, name):
     50..429     +  enhancer       CMV enhancer: human cytomegalovirus immediate early enhancer
    430..633     +  promoter       CMV promoter: human cytomegalovirus (CMV) immediate early promoter
    751..816     +  CDS            3xFLAG: three tandem FLAG® epitope tags, followed by an enterokinase cleavage site
    829..3396    +  CDS            AGO1: AGO1_HUMAN - Also known as EIF2C1. Experimental evidence at protein level: Swiss-Prot protein existence level 1. Required for RNA-mediated gene silencing (RNAi). Binds to short RNAs such as microRNAs (miRNAs) or short interfering RNAs (siRNAs), and represses the translation of mRNAs which are complementary to them. Lacks endonuclease activity and does not appear to cleave target mRNAs. Also required for transcriptional gene silencing (TGS) of promoter regions which are complementary to bound short antigene RNAs (agRNAs). From Homo sapiens (Human).
   3495..3543    +  polyA_signal   HSV TK poly(A) signal: herpes simplex virus thymidine kinase polyadenylation signal (Cole and Stacy, 1985)
   3634..3650    -  polyA_signal   bGH poly(A) signal (fragment): bovine growth hormone polyadenylation signal
   3745..4173    +  rep_origin     f1 ori (sequence partly withheld): f1 bacteriophage origin of replication; arrow indicates direction of (+) strand synthesis
   4187..4516    +  promoter       SV40 promoter: SV40 enhancer and early promoter
   4583..5374    +  CDS            neo: KKA2_KLEPN - Also known as kan, nptII. Experimental evidence at protein level: Swiss-Prot protein existence level 1. Resistance to kanamycin, neomycin, paromomycin, ribostamycin, butirosin and gentamicin B. From Klebsiella pneumoniae.
   5400..5558    +  CDS            ble (fragment): BLE_KLEPN - Experimental evidence at protein level: Swiss-Prot protein existence level 1. Binding protein with a strong affinity to the bleomycin family of antibiotics. Binds to CL990; an antimitotic-antibiotic compound. From Klebsiella pneumoniae.
   5553..5674    +  polyA_signal   SV40 poly(A) signal: SV40 polyadenylation signal
   5747..5763    -  protein_bind   lac operator: The lac repressor binds to the lac operator to inhibit transcription in E. coli. This inhibition can be relieved by adding lactose or isopropyl-β-D-thiogalactopyranoside (IPTG). lac repressor encoded by lacI
   5771..5801    -  promoter       lac promoter: promoter for the E. coli lac operon
   5816..5837    -  protein_bind   CAP binding site: CAP binding activates transcription in the presence of cAMP. E. coli catabolite activator protein
   5850..5942    -  CDS            lacI (fragment): lac repressor; lacI; The lac repressor binds to the lac operator to inhibit transcription in E. coli. This inhibition can be relieved by adding lactose or isopropyl-β-D-thiogalactopyranoside (IPTG).
   6125..6713    -  rep_origin     ori: high-copy-number ColE1/pMB1/pBR322/pUC origin of replication
   6884..7744    -  CDS            AmpR: β-lactamase; bla; confers resistance to ampicillin, carbenicillin, and related antibiotics
   7745..7849    -  promoter       AmpR promoter: bla
   7908..7960    -  misc_feature   bom (fragment): basis of mobility region from pBR322
