[The description below was written by a language model from this plasmid's Addgene catalogue record and pLannotate feature annotations shown in this document.]
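Description:
pcDNA3.3-3XFLAG-AGO1 is an 8,065 bp mammalian expression plasmid built on the pcDNA3.3 backbone and carrying human AGO1 (argonaute RISC component 1, also known as EIF2C1). It is maintained in E. coli through a high-copy ColE1/pUC-type origin and selected with ampicillin via the β-lactamase gene and its own promoter. An f1 phage origin is also present, along with small backbone remnants (lac promoter/operator, a lacI fragment, a bom fragment) that have no evident role in the construct's use. For selection in mammalian cells, an SV40 enhancer/early promoter drives the neomycin phosphotransferase gene, terminated by an SV40 polyadenylation signal, which allows G418 selection of stable transfectants. A short ble fragment annotated after neo appears to be residual sequence.

The expression cassette consists of the human cytomegalovirus immediate-early enhancer and promoter, followed by a 3xFLAG epitope tag (with its enterokinase cleavage site) placed upstream of the AGO1 coding sequence, consistent with the N-terminal fusion given in the catalogue entry. The insert was assembled by Gibson cloning. The herpes simplex virus thymidine kinase poly(A) signal follows the open reading frame, and only a tiny fragment of the bGH poly(A) signal is detected. AGO1 binds microRNAs and siRNAs to form silencing complexes that repress complementary mRNAs, and it is annotated as lacking target-cleaving endonuclease activity. The strong constitutive promoter and FLAG tag make the plasmid suited to overexpressing AGO1 in cultured mammalian cells, with detection or immunoaffinity purification through the tag. The associated publication concerns the biochemistry of cooperative microRNA action, although the record does not describe the specific experiments performed with this plasmid.
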