Addgene plasmid #153556: pcDNA3.3-3XFLAG-AGO1
Purpose: argonaute RISC Catalytic Component 1 (AGO1 Human)
Depositing lab: David Bartel. Depositing organization: Whitehead Institute for Biomedical Research. Publication: The biochemical basis for the cooperative action of microRNAs. Briskin D, Wang PY, Bartel DP. Proc Natl Acad Sci U S A. 2020 Jul 28;117(30):17764-17774. doi: 10.1073/pnas.1920404117. Epub 2020 Jul 13. PubMed 32661162.
Backbone
  Vector backbone: pcDNA3.3
  Backbone size w/o insert (bp): 5494
  Total vector size (bp): 8065
  Vector type: Mammalian Expression
  Selectable markers: Neomycin (select with G418)
Growth in bacteria
  Bacterial resistance: Ampicillin, 100 μg/mL
  Growth temperature: 37°C
  Growth strain: DH5alpha
  Copy number: High Copy
Gene/Insert
  Gene/Insert name: argonaute RISC Catalytic Component 1 (alt name: AGO1)
  Species: H. sapiens (human)
  Insert size (bp): 2571
  Entrez Gene: AGO1 (a.k.a. EIF2C, EIF2C1, GERP95, NEDLBAS, Q99, hAgo1)
  Promoter: CMV
  Tag / fusion protein: 3XFLAG (N terminal on insert)
  Cloning method: Gibson Cloning
  Sequencing primers: 5′ ATAATACCGCGCCACATAGC
Terms and licenses: Academic/Nonprofit Terms; Industry Terms: Not Available to Industry
How to cite: pcDNA3.3-3XFLAG-AGO1 was a gift from David Bartel (Addgene plasmid # 153556 ; http://n2t.net/addgene:153556 ; RRID:Addgene_153556)
